Addgene plasmid #31239: pFLAG-XBP1u-FLuc
Depositing lab: Jimtong Horng. Depositing organization: Chang Gung University. Publication: Endoplasmic reticulum stress is induced and modulated by enterovirus 71. Jheng JR, Lau KS, Tang WF, Wu MS, Horng JT. Cell Microbiol. 2010 Jun . 12(6):796-813. 10.1111/j.1462-5822.2010.01434.x PubMed 20070307.
Backbone
  Vector backbone: pTriEx-4
  Modifications to backbone: Renilla luciferase and the 5′ untranslated region (UTR) containing IRES of EV71 is included upstream of the FLAG-XBP1u-FLuc insert.
  Vector type: Mammalian Expression, Bacterial Expression, Insect Expression
Growth in bacteria
  Bacterial resistance: Ampicillin, 100 μg/mL
  Growth temperature: 37°C
  Growth strain: DH5alpha
  Copy number: Low Copy
Gene/Insert
  Gene/Insert name: FLAG-XBP1u-FLuc
  Species: H. sapiens (human)
  Insert size (bp): 1700
  Entrez Gene: XBP1 (a.k.a. TREB-5, TREB5, XBP-1, XBP2)
  Tag / fusion protein: Flag (N terminal on insert); Fluc (C terminal on insert)
  Cloning method: Restriction Enzyme; 5′ cloning site Xho1 (not destroyed); 3′ cloning site Xho1 (not destroyed)
  Sequencing primers: 5′ TriExUP primer; 3′ TriExDOWN primer
Terms and licenses: Academic/Nonprofit Terms; Industry Terms: Not Available to Industry
Depositor comments: EV71 5′ UTR between Renilla and firefly luciferase.
How to cite: pFLAG-XBP1u-FLuc was a gift from Jimtong Horng (Addgene plasmid # 31239 ; http://n2t.net/addgene:31239 ; RRID:Addgene_31239)
