[The description below was written by a language model from this plasmid's Addgene catalogue record.]
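Description:
pFLAG-XBP1u-FLuc is a bicistronic dual-luciferase reporter plasmid built on pTriEx-4, a multi-host backbone catalogued for expression in mammalian, bacterial and insect cells. It is propagated in E. coli under ampicillin selection and is recorded as low copy. The record includes no feature table, so the promoters, origin of replication and other backbone elements are not itemised here.

The payload is an approximately 1.7 kb insert, cloned at an XhoI site that is retained on both sides. It encodes the unspliced form of human XBP1 (XBP1u) with an N-terminal FLAG epitope, fused at its C terminus to firefly luciferase. The backbone was modified so that a Renilla luciferase gene and the enterovirus 71 (EV71) 5′ untranslated region, which contains the viral IRES, lie upstream of this insert. The depositor notes that the EV71 5′ UTR sits between the two luciferases. In such an arrangement the first cistron (Renilla) would be translated by the usual cap-dependent route and can serve as an internal reference, while the downstream FLAG-XBP1u-FLuc cistron would depend on IRES-driven initiation.

XBP1 mRNA undergoes unconventional splicing during endoplasmic reticulum stress, which shifts its reading frame. XBP1–luciferase fusions are commonly used to monitor this event, although the record does not state how the luciferase frame is set relative to the spliced or unspliced message. The associated publication concerns induction and modulation of ER stress by EV71, so the construct fits studies of XBP1 expression or processing during enterovirus infection. The FLAG tag allows immunodetection of the fusion protein.
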