>Addgene plasmid #31239 | pFLAG-XBP1u-FLuc | addgene partial sequence | sequence record 36378 | LucNRev
CTTTATGTTTTTGGCGTCTTCGAATTCGACAACTGGGCCTGCCCCTGCTGCAGAGGTGCACGTAGTCTGA
GTGCTGCGGACTCAGCAGACCCGGCCACTGGAAGCTTGTCGTCATCGTCTTTGTAGTCCATCTCGAGATC
CTCGGGGTCTTCCGGGGCGAGTTCTGGCTGGCTTGCACGTGTATACAGCTGTGCGGCCGCGTTTGATTGT
GTTGAGGGTCAAAATGAATTTGAGAGTGATCACAGACTTCAGTGATAATGGTACAAAACCAATAAATAGG
TAAACAATTGCCCTGTTGCACACCGGATGGCCAATCCAATAGCTATATGGTAACAACTTTTTGATTGTCA
CCATAAGCAGCCAATATAGGAATAAAAGGAAACACGGACACCCAAAGTAGTCGGTTCCGCTGCAGAGTTG
CCCGTTACGACACACCACCCACTGGTTTGTGAGCATGTGCTCCGCAGTTAGGATTAGCCGCATTCAGGGG
CCGGAGGACTACCAGCTAGCTCAATAGGCTCTTCACACCATGTCAGAATTAGAGCGTCCCATGGATTTCT
CCATGGGCAGGCCGCCAACGCAGCCACTGCCATGGTCGCCCATGGGGGTTGCAGTGACTCATCAGCCTGA
TCTACACTGGGGTTGTGCTGAGCGAAACACCCTGCCTCGTTCATGGTGGTACTAAGCTTCTCGAAGTAGT
TGGTCGGGTAACGAACGTTTTCTCCTTCAGCCGCGCGAGCAGCCTATTGATACTCAGTCCGGGGG
