>Addgene plasmid #31239 | pFLAG-XBP1u-FLuc | addgene partial sequence | sequence record 37754 | pTriExUP 5'-GGTTATTGTGCTGTCTCATCA-3'
GACTCACTATAGGGGAATTGTGAGCGGATAACAATTCCCCGGAGTTAATCCGGGACCTTTAATTCAACCC
AACACAATATATTATAGTTAAATAAGAATTATTATCAAATCATTTGTATATTAATTAAAATACTATACTG
TAAATTACATTTTATTTACAATCAAAGGAGATATACCATGGCGATATCCCGGGAGCTCGTGGATCCGAAT
TCATGACTTCGAAAGTTTATGATCCAGAACAAAGGAAACGGATGATAACTGGTCCGCAGTGGTGGGCCAG
ATGTAAACAAATGAATGTTCTTGATTCATTTATTAATTATTATGATTCAGAAAAACATGCAGAAAATGCT
GTTATTTTTTTACATGGTAACGCGGCCTCTTCTTATTTATGGCGACATGTTGTNCCACATATTGAGCCAG
TAGCGCGGTGTATTATACCAGACCTTATTGGTATGGGCAAATCAGGCAAATCTGGTAATGGTTCTTATAG
GTTACTTGATCATTACAAATATCTTACTGCATGGTTTGAACTTCTTAATTTACCAAAGAAGATCATTTTT
GTCGGCCATGATTGGGGTGCTTGTTTGGCATTTCATTATAGCTATGAGCATCAAGATAAGATCAAAGCAA
TAGTTCACGCTGAAAGTGTAGTAGATGTGATTGAATCATGGGATGAATGGCCTGATATTGAAGAAGATAT
TGCGTTGATCAAATCTGAAGAAGGAG
