>Addgene plasmid #31239 | pFLAG-XBP1u-FLuc | addgene partial sequence | sequence record 228371 | Addgene Partial NGS Result
GCCAATCAGAGCGGCGCGCTCCGAAAGTTTCCTTTTATGGCGAGGCGGCGGCGGCGGCGGCCCTATAAAA
AGCGAAGCGCGCGGCGGGCGGGAGTCGCTGCGCGCTGCCTTCGCCCCGTGCCCCGCTCCGCCGCCGCCTC
GCGCCGCCCGCCCCGGCTCTGACTGACCGCGTTACTCCCACAGGTGAGCGGGCGGGACGGCCCTTCTCCT
TCGGGCTGTAATTAGCGCTTGGTTTAATGACGGCTTGTTTCTTTTCTGTGGCTGCGTGAAAGCCTTGAGG
GGCTCCGGGAGGGCCCTTTGTGCGGGGGGAGCGGCTCGGGGCTGTCCGCGGGGGGACGGCTGCCTTCGGG
GGGGACGGGGCAGGGCGGGGTTCGGCTTCTGGCGTGTGACCGGCGGCTCTAGAGCCTCTGCTAACCATGT
TCATGCCTTCTTCTTTTTCCTACAGCTCCTGGGCAACGTGCTGGTTATTGTGCTGTCTCATCATTTTGGC
AAAGAATTGGATCGGACCGAAATTAATACGACTCACTATAGGGGAATTGTGAGCGGATAACAATTCCCCG
GAGTTAATCCGGGACCTTTAATTCAACCCAACACAATATATTATAGTTAAATAAGAATTATTATCAAATC
ATTTGTATATTAATTAAAATACTATACTGTAAATTACATTTTATTTACAATCAAAGGAGATATACCATGG
CGATATCCCGGGAGCTCGTGGATCCGAATTCATGACTTCGAAAGTTTATGATCCAGAACAAAGGAAACGG
ATGATAACTGGTCCGCAGTGGTGGGCCAGATGTAAACAAATGAATGTTCTTGATTCATTTATTAATTATT
ATGATTCAGAAAAACATGCAGAAAATGCTGTTATTTTTTTACATGGTAACGCGGCCTCTTCTTATTTATG
GCGACATGTTGTGCCACATATTGAGCCAGTAGCGCGGTGTATTATACCAGACCTTATTGGTATGGGCAAA
TCAGGCAAATCTGGTAATGGTTCTTATAGGTTACTTGATCATTACAAATATCTTACTGCATGGTTTGAAC
TTCTTAATTTACCAAAGAAGATCATTTTTGTCGGCCATGATTGGGGTGCTTGTTTGGCATTTCATTATAG
CTATGAGCATCAAGATAAGATCAAAGCAATAGTTCACGCTGAAAGTGTAGTAGATGTGATTGAATCATGG
GATGAATGGCCTGATATTGAAGAAGATATTGCGTTGATCAAATCTGAAGAAGGAGAAAAAATGGTTTTGG
AGAATAACTTCTTCGTGGAAACCATGTTGCCATCAAAAATCATGAGAAAGTTAGAACCAGAAGAATTTGC
AGCATATCTTGAACCATTCAAAGAGAAAGGTGAAGTTCGTCGTCCAACATTATCATGGCCTCGTGAAATC
CCGTTAGTAAAAGGTGGTAAACCTGACGTTGTACAAATTGTTAGGAATTATAATGCTTATCTACGTGCAA
GTGATGATTTACCAAAAATGTTTATTGAATCGGACCCAGGATTCTTTTCCAATGCTATTGTTGAAGGTGC
CAAGAAGTTTCCTAATACTGAATTTGTCAAAGTAAAAGGTCTTCATTTTTCGCAAGAAGATGCACCTGAT
GAAATGGGAAAATATATCAAATCGTTCGTTGAGCGAGTTCTCAAAAATGAACAATAAGAATTCTCAGATC
TCGGCGCGCCTGCAGGTCGACGGTACCAGGCCTGCTGGCTGGTAATCGCCAGCAGGCCTTTTTATTTGGT
ACCGGTTCGAAGCTTGCGGCCGCTTAAAACAGCCTGTGGGTTGCACCCACCCACAGGGCCCACTGGGCGC
TAGCACTCTGGTACTGAGGTACCTTTGTGCGCCTGTTTTTACTCCCCTTCCCCCGAAGTAACTTAGAAGC
TGTAAATCAACGATCAATAGCAGGTGTGGCACACCAGTCATACCTTGATCAAGCACTTCTGTTTCCCCGG
ACTGAGTATCAATAGGCTGCTCGCGCGGCTGAAGGAGAAAACGTTCGTTACCCGACCAACTACTTCGAGA
AGCTTAGTACCACCATGAACGAGGCAGGGTGTTTCGCTCAGCACAACCCCAGTGTAGATCAGGCTGATGA
GTCACTGCAACCCCCATGGGCGACCATGGCAGTGGCTGCGTTGGCGGCCTGCCCATGGAGAAATCCATGG
GACGCTCTAATTCTGACATGGTGTGAAGAGCCTATTGAGCTAGCTGGTAGTCCTCCGGCCCCTGAATGCG
GCTAATCCTAACTGCGGAGCACATGCTCACAAACCAGTGGGTGGTGTGTCGTAACGGGCAACTCTGCAGC
GGAACCGACTACTTTGGGTGTCCGTGTTTCCTTTTATTCCTATATTGGCTGCTTATGGTGACAATCAAAA
AGTTGTTACCATATAGCTATTGGATTGGCCATCCGGTGTGCAACAGGGCAATTGTTTACCTATTTATTGG
TTTTGTACCATTATCACTGAAGTCTGTGATCACTCTCAAATTCATTTTGACCCTCAACACAATCAAACGC
GGCCGCACAGCTGTATACACGTGCAAGCCAGCCAGAACTCGCCCCGGAAGACCCCGAGGATCTCGAGATG
GACTACAAAGACGATGACGACAAGCTTCCAGTGGCCGGGTCTGCTGAGTCCGCAGCACTCAGACTACGTG
CACCTCTGCAGCAGGTGCAGGCCCAGTTGTCGAATTCGAAGACGCCAAAAACATAAAGAAAGGCCCGGCG
CCATTCTATCCGCTGGAAGATGGAACCGCTGGAGAGCAACTGCATAAGGCTATGAAGAGATACGCCCTGG
TTCCTGGAACAATTGCTTTTACAGATGCACATATCGAGGTGGACATCACTTACGCTGAGTACTTCGAAAT
GTCCGTTCGGTTGGCAGAAGCTATGAAACGATATGGGCTGAATACAAATCACAGAATCGTCGTATGCAGT
GAAAACTCTCTTCAATTCTTTATGCCGGTGTTGGGCGCGTTATTTATCGGAGTTGCAGTTGCGCCCGCGA
ACGACATTTATAATGAACGTGAATTGCTCAACAGTATGGGCATTTCGCAGCCTACCGTGGTGTTCGTTTC
CAAAAAGGGGTTGCAAAAAATTTTGAACGTGCAAAAAAAGCTCCCAATCATCCAAAAAATTATTATCATG
GATTCTAAAACGGATTACCAGGGATTTCGGTCGATGTACACGTTCGTCACATCTCATCTACCTCCCGGTT
TTAATGAATACGATTTTGTGCCAGAGTCCTTCGATAGGGACAAGACAATTGCACTGATCATGAACTCCTC
TGGATCTACTGGTCTGCCTAAAGGTGTCGCTCTGCCTCATAGAACTGCCTGCGTGAGATTCTCGCATGCC
AGAGATCCTATTTTTGGCAATCAAATCATTCCGGATACTGCGATTTTAAGTGTTGTTCCATTCCATCACG
GTTTTGGAATGTTTACTACACTCGGATATTTGATATGTGGATTTCGAGTCGTCTTAATGTATAGATTTGA
AGAAGAGCTGTTTCTGAGGAGCCTTCAGGATTACAAGATTCAAAGTGCGCTGCTGGTGCCAACCCTATTC
TCCTTCTTCGCCAAAAGCACTCTGATTGACAAATACGATTTATCTAATTTACACGAAATTGCTTCTGGTG
GCGCTCCCCTCTCTAAGGAAGTCGGGGAAGCGGTTGCCAAGAGGTTCCATCTGCCAGGTATCAGGCAAGG
ATATGGGCTCACTGAGACTACATCAGCTATTCTGATTACACCCGAGGGGGATGATAAACCGGGCGCGGTC
GGTAAAGTTGTTCCATTTTTTGAAGCGAAGGTTGTGGATCTGGATACCGGGAAAACGCTGGGCGTTAATC
AAAGAGGCGAACTGTGTGTGAGAGGTCCTATGATTATGTCCGGTTATGTAAACAATCCGGAAGCGACCAA
CGCCTTGATTGACAAGGATGGATGGCTACATTCTGGAGACATAGCTTACTGGGACGAAGACGAACACTTC
TTCATCGTTGACCGCCTGAAGTCTCTGATTAAGTACAAAGGCTATCAGGTGGCTCCCGCTGAATTGGAAT
CCATCTTGCTCCAACACCCCAACATCTTCGACGCAGGTGTCGCAGGTCTTCCCGACGATGACGCCGGTGA
ACTTCCCGCCGCCGTTGTTGTTTTGGAGCACGGAAAGACGATGACGGAAAAAGAGATCGTGGATTACGTC
GCCAGTCAAGTAACAACCGCGAAAAAGTTGCGCGGAGGAGTTGTGTTTGTGGACGAAGTACCGAAAGGTC
TTACCGGAAAACTCGACGCAAGAAAAATCAGAGAGATCCTCATAAAGGCCAAGAAGGGCGGAAAGATCGC
CGTGTAACTCGAGCACCACCATCACCATCACCATCACTAAGTGATTAACCTCAGGTGCAGGCTGCCTATC
AGAAGGTGGTGGCTGGTGTGGCCAATGCCCTGGCTCACAAATACCACTGAGATCGATCTTTTTCCCTCTG
CCAAAAATTATGGGGACATCATGAAGCCCCTTGAGCATCTGACTTCTGGCTAATAAAGGAAATTTATTTT
CATTGCAATAGTGTGTTGGAATTTTTTGTGTCTCTCACTCGGAAGGACATATGGGAGGGCAAATCATTTA
AAACATCAGAATGAGTATTTGGTTTAGAGTTTGGCAACATATGCCCATATGTAACTAGCATAACCCCTTG
GGGCCTCTAAACGGGTCTTGAGGGGTTTTTTGCTGAAAGATCGTTGCAGGACAGGATGTGGTGCCCGATG
TGACTAGCTCTTTGCTGCAGGCCGTCCTATCCTCTGGTTCCGATAAGAGACCCAGAACTCCGGCCCCCCA
CCGCCCACCGCCACCCCCATACATATGTGGTACGCAAGTAAGAGTGCCTGCGCATGCCCCATGTGCCCCA
CCAAGAGCTTTGCATCCCATACAAGTCCCCAAAGTGGAGAACCGAACCAATTCTTCGCGGGCAGAACAAA
AGCTTCTGCACACGTCTCCACTCGAATTTGGAGCCGGCCGGCGTGTGCAAAAGAGGTGAATCGAACGAAA
GACCCGTGTGTAAAGCCGCGTTTCCAAAATGTATAAAACCGAGAGCATCTGGCCAATGTGCATCAGTTGT
GGTCAGCAGCAAAATCAAGTGAATCATCTCAGTGCAACTAAAGGGGGGAGTCGAGTCGCCACCATGGTGA
GCAAGGGCGAGGAGCTGTTCACCGGGGTGGTGCCCATCCTGGTCGAGCTGGACGGCGACGTAAACGGCCA
CAAGTTCAGCGTGTCCGGCGAGGGCGAGGGCGATGCCACCTACGGCAAGCTGACCCTGAAGTTCATCTGC
ACCACCGGCAAGCTGCCCGTGCCCTGGCCCACCCTCGTGACCACCCTGACCTACGGCGTGCAGTGCTTCA
GCCGCTACCCCGACCACATGAAGCAGCACGACTTCTTCAAGTCCGCCATGCCCGAAGGCTACGTCCAGGA
GCGCACCATCTTCTTCAAGGACGACGGCAACTACAAGACCCGCGCCGAGGTGAAGTTCGAGGGCGACACC
CTGGTGAACCGCATCGAGCTGAAGGGCATCGACTTCAAGGAGGACGGCAACATCCTGGGGCACAAGCTGG
AGTACAACTACAACAGCCACAACGTCTATATCATGGCCGACAAGCAGAAGAACGGCATCAAGGTGAACTT
CAAGATCCGCCACAACATCGAGGACGGCAGCGTGCAGCTCGCCGACCACTACCAGCAGAACACCCCCATC
GGCGACGGCCCCGTGCTGCTGCCCGACAACCACTACCTGAGCACCCAGTCCGCCCTGAGCAAAGACCCCA
ACGAGAAGCGCGATCACATGGTCCTGCTGGAGTTCGTGACCGCCGCCGGGATCACTCTCGGCATGGACGA
GCTGTTTAATTAATTGATCCGGGTTATTAGTACATTTATTAAGCGCTAGATTCTGTGCGTTGTTGATTTA
CAGACAATTGTTGTACGTATTTTAATAATTCATTAAATTTATAATCTTTAGGGTGGTATGTTAGAGCGAA
AATCAAATGATTTTCAGCGTCTTTATATCTGAATTTAAATATTAAATCCTCAATAGATTTGTAAAATAGG
TTTCGATTAGTTTCAAACAAGGGTTGTTTTTCCGAACCGATGGCTGGACTATCTAATGGATTTTCGCTCA
ACGCCACAAAACTTGCCAAATCTTGTAGCAGCAATCTAGCTTTGTCGATATTCGTTTGTGTTTTGTTTTG
TAATAAAGGTTCGACGTCGTTCAAAATATTATGCGCTTTTGTATTTCTTTCATCACTGTCGTTAGTAATT
GACTCGGATCGGAGGAAATTCTCCTTGAAGTTTCCCTGGTGTTCAAAGTAAAGGAGTTTGCACCAGACGC
ACCTCTGTTCACTGGTCCGGCGTATTAAAACACGATACATTGTTATTAGTACATTTATTAAGCGCTAGAT
TCTGTGCGTTGTTGATTTACAGACAATTGTTGTACGTATTTTAATAATTCATTAAATTTATAATCTTTAG
GGTGGTATGTTAGAGCGAAAATCAAATGATTTTCAGCGTCTTTATATCTGAATTTAAATATTAAATCCTC
AATAGATTTGTAAAATAGGTTTCGATTAGTTTCAAACAAGGGTTGTTTTTCCGAACCGATGGCTGGACTA
TCTAATGGATTTTCGCTCAACGCCACAAAACTTGCCAAATCTTGTAGCAGCAATCTAGCTTTGTCGATAT
TCGTTTGTGTTTTGTTTTGTAATAAAGGTTCGACGTCGTTCAAAATATTATGCGCTTTTGTATTTCTTTC
ATCACTGTCGTTAGTGTACAATTGACTCGACGTAAACACGTTAAATAGAGCTTGGACATATTTAACATCG
GGCGTGTTAGCTTTATTAGGCCGATTATCGTCGTCGTCCCAACCCTCGTCGTTAGAAGTTGCTTCCGAAG
ACGATTTTGCCATAGCCACACGACGCCTATTAATTGTGTCGGCTAACACGTCCGCGATCAAATTTGTAGT
TGAGCTTTTTGGAATTATTTCTGATTGCGGGCGTTTTTGGGCGGGTTTCAATCTAACTGTGCCCGATTTT
AATTCAGACAACACGTTAGAAAGCGATGGTGCAGGCGGTGGTAACATTTCAGACGGCAAATCTACTAATG
GCGGCGGTGGTGGAGCTGATGATAAATCTACCATCGGTGGAGGCGCAGGCGGGGCTGGCGGCGGAGGCGG
AGGCGGAGGTGGTGGCGGTGATGCAGACGGCGGTTTAGGCTCAAATGTCTCTTTAGGCAACACAGTCGGC
ACCTCAACTATTGTACTGGTTTCGGGCGCCGTTTTTGGTTTGACCGGTCTGAGACGAGTGCGATTTTTTT
CGTTTCTAATAGCTTCCAACAATTGTTGTCTGTCGTCTAAAGGTGCAGCGGGTTGAGGTTCCGTCGGCAT
TGGTGGAGCGGGCGGCAATTCAGACATCGATGGTGGTGGTGGTGGTGGAGGCGCTGGAATGTTAGGCACG
GGAGAAGGTGGTGGCGGCGGTGCCGCCGGTATAATTTGTTCTGGTTTAGTTTGTTCGCGCACGATTGTGG
GCACCGGCGCAGGCGCCGCTGGCTGCACAACGGAAGGTCGTCTGCTTCGAGGCAGCGCTTGGGGTGGTGG
CAATTCAATATTATAATTGGAATACAAATCGTAAAAATCTGCTATAAGCATTGTAATTTCGCTATCGTTT
ACCGTGCCGATATTTAACAACCGCTCAATGTAAGCAATTGTATTGTAAAGAGATTGTCTCAAGCTCGGAA
CGCTGCGCTCGGTCGTTCGGCTGCGGCGAGCGGTATCAGCTCACTCAAAGGCGGTAATACGGTTATCCAC
AGAATCAGGGGATAACGCAGGAAAGAACATGTGAGCAAAAGGCCAGCAAAAGGCCAGGAACCGTAAAAAG
GCCGCGTTGCTGGCGTTTTTCCATAGGCTCCGCCCCCTGACGAGCATCACAAAAATCGACGCTCAAGTCA
GAGGTGGCGAAACCCGACAGGACTATAAAGATACCAGGCGTTTCCCCCTGGAAGCTCCCTCGTGCGCTCT
CCTGTTCCGACCCTGCCGCTTACCGGATACCTGTCCGCCTTTCTCCCTTCGGGAAGCGTGGCGCTTTCTC
ATAGCTCACGCTGTAGGTATCTCAGTTCGGTGTAGGTCGTTCGCTCCAAGCTGGGCTGTGTGCACGAACC
CCCCGTTCAGCCCGACCGCTGCGCCTTATCCGGTAACTATCGTCTTGAGTCCAACCCGGTAAGACACGAC
TTATCGCCACTGGCAGCAGCCACTGGTAACAGGATTAGCAGAGCGAGGTATGTAGGCGGTGCTACAGAGT
TCTTGAAGTGGTGGCCTAACTACGGCTACACTAGAAGAACAGTATTTGGTATCTGCGCTCTGCTGAAGCC
AGTTACCTTCGGAAAAAGAGTTGGTAGCTCTTGATCCGGCAAACAAACCACCGCTGGTAGCGGTGGTTTT
TTTGTTTGCAAGCAGCAGATTACGCGCAGAAAAAAAGGATCTCAAGAAGATCCTTTGTTACCAATGCTTA
ATCAGTGAGGCACCTATCTCAGCGATCTGTCTATTTCGTTCATCCATAGTTGCCTGACTCCCCGTCGTGT
AGATAACTACGATACGGGAGGGCTTACCATCTGGCCCCAGTGCTGCAATGATACCGCGAGACCCACGCTC
ACCGGCTCCAGATTTATCAGCAATAAACCAGCCAGCCGGAAGGGCCGAGCGCAGAAGTGGTCCTGCAACT
TTATCCGCCTCCATCCAGTCTATTAATTGTTGCCGGGAAGCTAGAGTAAGTAGTTCGCCAGTTAATAGTT
TGCGCAACGTTGTTGCCATTGCTACAGGCATCGTGGTGTCACGCTCGTCGTTTGGTATGGCTTCATTCAG
CTCCGGTTCCCAACGATCAAGGCGAGTTACATGATCCCCCATGTTGTGCAAAAAAGCGGTTAGCTCCTTC
GGTCCTCCGATCGTTGTCAGAAGTAAGTTGGCCGCAGTGTTATCACTCATGGTTATGGCAGCACTGCATA
ATTCTCTTACTGTCATGCCATCCGTAAGATGCTTTTCTGTGACTGGTGAGTACTCAACCAAGTCATTCTG
AGAATAGTGTATGCGGCGACCGAGTTGCTCTTGCCCGGCGTCAATACGGGATAATACCGCGCCACATAGC
AGAACTTTAAAAGTGCTCATCATTGGAAAACGTTCTTCGGGGCGAAAACTCTCAAGGATCTTACCGCTGT
TGAGATCCAGTTCGATGTAACCCACTCGTGCACCCAACTGATCTTCAGCATCTTTTACTTTCACCAGCGT
TTCTGGGTGAGCAAAAACAGGAAGGCAAAATGCCGCAAAAAAGGGAATAAGGGCGACACGGAAATGTTGA
ATACTCATACTCTTCCTTTTTCAATATTATTGAAGCATTTATCAGGGTTATTGTCTCATGTCCGCGCGTT
TCCTGCATCTTTTAATCAAATCCCAAGATGTGTATAAACCACCAAACTGCCAAAAAATGAAAACTGTCGA
CAAGCTCTGTCCGTTTGCTGGCAACTGCAAGGGTCTCAATCCTATTTGTAATTATTGAATAATAAAACAA
TTATAAATGTCAAATTTGTTTTTTATTAACGATACAAACCAAACGCAACAAGAACATTTGTAGTATTATC
TATAATTGAAAACGCGTAGTTATAATCGCTGAGGTAATATTTAAAATCATTTTCAAATGATTCACAGTTA
ATTTGCGACAATATAATTTTATTTTCACATAAACTAGACGCCTTGTCGTCTTCTTCTTCGTATTCCTTCT
CTTTTTCATTTTTCTCTTCATAAAAATTAACATAGTTATTATCGTATCCATATATGTATCTATCGTATAG
AGTAAATTTTTTGTTGTCATAAATATATATGTCTTTTTTAATGGGGTGTATAGTACCGCTGCGCATAGTT
TTTCTGTAATTTACAACAGTGCTATTTTCTGGTAGTTCTTCGGAGTGTGTTGCTTTAATTATTAAATTTA
TATAATCAATGAATTTGGGATCGTCGGTTTTGTACAATATGTTGCCGGCATAGTACGCAGCTTCTTCTAG
TTCAATTACACCATTTTTTAGCAGCACCGGATTAACATAACTTTCCAAAATGTTGTACGAACCGTTAAAC
AAAAACAGTTCACCTCCCTTTTCTATACTATTGTCTGCGAGCAGTTGTTTGTTGTTAAAAATAACAGCCA
TTGTAATGAGACGCACAAACTAATATCACAAACTGGAAATGTCTATCAATATATAGTTGCTCTAGTTATT
AATAGTAATCAATTACGGGGTCATTAGTTCATAGCCCATATATGGAGTTCCGCGTTACATAACTTACGGT
AAATGGCCCGCCTGGCTGACCGCCCAACGACCCCCGCCCATTGACGTCAATAATGACGTATGTTCCCATA
GTAACGCCAATAGGGACTTTCCATTGACGTCAATGGGTGGAGTATTTACGGTAAACTGCCCACTTGGCAG
TACATCAAGTGTATCATATGCCAAGTACGCCCCCTATTGACGTCAATGACGGTAAATGGCCCGCCTGGCA
TTATGCCCAGTACATGACCTTATGGGACTTTCCTACTTGGCAGTACATCTACGTATTAGTCATCGCTATT
ACCATGCATGGTCGAGGTGAGCCCCACGTTCTGCTTCACTCTCCCCATCTCCCCCCCCTCCCCACCCCCA
ATTTTGTATTTATTTATTTTTTAATTATTTTGTGCAGCGATGGGGGC
